Addgene plasmid #77036: CSF1R gRNA (BRDN0001146959)
Purpose: 3rd generation lentiviral gRNA plasmid targeting human CSF1R
Depositing lab: John Doench & David Root. Depositing organization: Broad Institute. Publication: Optimized sgRNA design to maximize activity and minimize off-target effects of CRISPR-Cas9. Doench JG, Fusi N, Sullender M, Hegde M, Vaimberg EW, Donovan KF, Smith I, Tothova Z, Wilen C, Orchard R, Virgin HW, Listgarten J, Root DE. Nat Biotechnol. 2016 Jan 18. doi: 10.1038/nbt.3437. PubMed 26780180.
Backbone
  Vector backbone: lentiGuide-Puro
  Backbone manufacturer: Zhang Lab (Addgene plasmid # 52963)
  Vector type: Mammalian Expression, Lentiviral, CRISPR
  Selectable markers: Puromycin
Growth in bacteria
  Bacterial resistance: Ampicillin, 100 μg/mL
  Growth temperature: 37°C
  Growth strain: DH5alpha
  Copy number: High Copy
Gene/Insert
  Gene/Insert name: CSF1R (alt name: NM_001288705.1)
  gRNA/shRNA sequence: ACGCTACCTTCCAAAACACG
  Species: H. sapiens (human)
  Entrez Gene: CSF1R (a.k.a. BANDDOS, C-FMS, CD115, CSF-1R, CSFR, FIM2, FMS, GPSC, HDLS, HDLS1, M-CSF-R)
  Promoter: hU6
  Cloning method: Unknown
  Sequencing primers: 5′ U6-F; 3′ pS2-R
Terms and licenses: Academic/Nonprofit Terms; Industry Terms: Not Available to Industry
Depositor comments: The gRNA was designed to target the following Genbank reference sequence(s): NM_001288705.1,NM_005211.3. Note that this plasmid does NOT contain Cas9. It should be used in conjunction with lentiCas9-Blast (Addgene #52962) or otherwise with cell lines already expressing Cas9. Browse the full kinome gRNA library at http://www.addgene.org/pooled-library/broadgpp-human-kinome/ or visit http://www.broadinstitute.org/rnai/public/ for detailed protocols and information.
How to cite: CSF1R gRNA (BRDN0001146959) was a gift from John Doench & David Root (Addgene plasmid # 77036 ; http://n2t.net/addgene:77036 ; RRID:Addgene_77036)
