[The description below was written by a language model from this plasmid's Addgene catalogue record and pLannotate feature annotations shown in this document.]
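Description:
CSF1R gRNA (BRDN0001146959) is a third-generation lentiviral CRISPR guide plasmid built on the lentiGuide-Puro backbone and designed to target human CSF1R, the receptor tyrosine kinase also known as c-FMS or CD115. It is propagated in E. coli as a high-copy plasmid through a ColE1/pUC-type origin with ampicillin selection from the bla gene. The backbone also carries an f1 origin, an SV40 origin and poly(A) signal, and residual lac and T7/T3 promoter elements inherited from the cloning vector.

The lentiviral transfer cassette begins with an RSV promoter fused to a truncated HIV-1 5' LTR, which makes genomic RNA production Tat-independent. This is followed by the Ψ packaging signal with a gag fragment, the Rev response element for Rev-dependent nuclear export, and a cPPT/CTS that aids nuclear import of the provirus. Within this cassette, a human U6 RNA polymerase III promoter drives the CSF1R-specific spacer joined to the Streptococcus pyogenes Cas9 guide RNA scaffold. A separate EF-1α promoter with its intron A expresses puromycin N-acetyltransferase for selection of transduced mammalian cells. A WPRE enhances transcript expression, and the self-inactivating ΔU3 3' LTR disables LTR promoter activity after integration.

The plasmid does not encode Cas9, so it must be used with a separate Cas9 vector or in cells that already express the nuclease. The guide was designed against two CSF1R reference transcripts and belongs to a human kinome gRNA collection, making it suited to CSF1R knockout in individual or library-style experiments.
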