Features (pLannotate 1.2.2; 29 found; start..end, strand, type, name):
     14..80      +  CDS            small t antigen (fragment): SV40 (simian virus 40) small t antigen
    106..317     +  promoter       EF-1α core promoter: core promoter for human elongation factor EF-1α
    318..1256    +  intron         EF-1α intron A: intron upstream of the start codon of human EF-1α
   1278..1877    +  CDS            PuroR (fragment): puromycin N-acetyltransferase; pac from Streptomyces; confers resistance to puromycin
   1893..2481    +  misc_feature   WPRE: woodchuck hepatitis virus posttranscriptional regulatory element
   2532..2551    +  misc_feature   cPPT/CTS (fragment): central polypurine tract and central termination sequence of HIV-1
   2553..2786    +  LTR            3' LTR (ΔU3): self-inactivating 3' long terminal repeat (LTR) from HIV-1
   2864..2985    +  polyA_signal   SV40 poly(A) signal: SV40 polyadenylation signal
   3025..3160    +  rep_origin     SV40 ori: SV40 origin of replication
   3181..3199    -  promoter       T7 promoter: promoter for bacteriophage T7 RNA polymerase
   3207..3362    +  CDS            lacZα (fragment): LacZα fragment of β-galactosidase; lacZ fragment
   3367..3795    +  rep_origin     f1 ori (sequence partly withheld): f1 bacteriophage origin of replication; arrow indicates direction of (+) strand synthesis
   3848..3952    +  promoter       AmpR promoter: bla
   3953..4813    +  CDS            AmpR: β-lactamase; bla; confers resistance to ampicillin, carbenicillin, and related antibiotics
   4984..5572    +  rep_origin     ori: high-copy-number ColE1/pMB1/pBR322/pUC origin of replication
   5755..5847    +  CDS            lacI (fragment): lac repressor; lacI; The lac repressor binds to the lac operator to inhibit transcription in E. coli. This inhibition can be relieved by adding lactose or isopropyl-β-D-thiogalactopyranoside (IPTG).
   5860..5881    +  protein_bind   CAP binding site: CAP binding activates transcription in the presence of cAMP. E. coli catabolite activator protein
   5896..5926    +  promoter       lac promoter: promoter for the E. coli lac operon
   5934..5950    +  protein_bind   lac operator: The lac repressor binds to the lac operator to inhibit transcription in E. coli. This inhibition can be relieved by adding lactose or isopropyl-β-D-thiogalactopyranoside (IPTG). lac repressor encoded by lacI
   5995..6013    +  promoter       T3 promoter: promoter for bacteriophage T3 RNA polymerase
   6041..6267    +  promoter       RSV promoter: Rous sarcoma virus enhancer/promoter
   6268..6448    +  LTR            5' LTR (truncated): truncated 5' long terminal repeat (LTR) from HIV-1
   6495..6620    +  misc_feature   HIV-1 Ψ: packaging signal of human immunodeficiency virus type 1
   6604..6967    +  CDS            HIV-1 gag (fragment): gag protein from human immunodeficiency virus 1; gag
   7113..7346    +  misc_feature   RRE: The Rev response element (RRE) of HIV-1 allows for Rev-dependent mRNA export from the nucleus to the cytoplasm.
   7723..7749    +  CDS            Rev (fragment): human immunodeficiency virus 1 (HIV-1) Rev protein; rev; enhances nuclear export of unspliced and incompletely spliced viral mRNAs
   7753..7993    +  promoter       U6 promoter: RNA polymerase III promoter for human U6 snRNA
   8023..8098    +  misc_RNA       gRNA scaffold: guide RNA scaffold for the Streptococcus pyogenes CRISPR/Cas9 system
   8154..8271    +  misc_feature   cPPT/CTS: central polypurine tract and central termination sequence of HIV-1
>Addgene plasmid #77036 | CSF1R gRNA (BRDN0001146959) | addgene full sequence | sequence record 186992 | Addgene Assembled Sequence
CCCGGGTGCAAAGATGGATAAAGTTTTAAACAGAGAGGAATCTTTGCAGCTAATGGACCTTCTAGGTCTT
GAAAGGAGTGGGAATTGGCTCCGGTGCCCGTCAGTGGGCAGAGCGCACATCGCCCACAGTCCCCGAGAAG
TTGGGGGGAGGGGTCGGCAATTGATCCGGTGCCTAGAGAAGGTGGCGCGGGGTAAACTGGGAAAGTGATG
TCGTGTACTGGCTCCGCCTTTTTCCCGAGGGTGGGGGAGAACCGTATATAAGTGCAGTAGTCGCCGTGAA
CGTTCTTTTTCGCAACGGGTTTGCCGCCAGAACACAGGTAAGTGCCGTGTGTGGTTCCCGCGGGCCTGGC
CTCTTTACGGGTTATGGCCCTTGCGTGCCTTGAATTACTTCCACCTGGCTGCAGTACGTGATTCTTGATC
CCGAGCTTCGGGTTGGAAGTGGGTGGGAGAGTTCGAGGCCTTGCGCTTAAGGAGCCCCTTCGCCTCGTGC
TTGAGTTGAGGCCTGGCCTGGGCGCTGGGGCCGCCGCGTGCGAATCTGGTGGCACCTTCGCGCCTGTCTC
GCTGCTTTCGATAAGTCTCTAGCCATTTAAAATTTTTGATGACCTGCTGCGACGCTTTTTTTCTGGCAAG
ATAGTCTTGTAAATGCGGGCCAAGATCTGCACACTGGTATTTCGGTTTTTGGGGCCGCGGGCGGCGACGG
GGCCCGTGCGTCCCAGCGCACATGTTCGGCGAGGCGGGGCCTGCGAGCGCGGCCACCGAGAATCGGACGG
GGGTAGTCTCAAGCTGGCCGGCCTGCTCTGGTGCCTGGCCTCGCGCCGCCGTGTATCGCCCCGCCCTGGG
CGGCAAGGCTGGCCCGGTCGGCACCAGTTGCGTGAGCGGAAAGATGGCCGCTTCCCGGCCCTGCTGCAGG
GAGCTCAAAATGGAGGACGCGGCGCTCGGGAGAGCGGGCGGGTGAGTCACCCACACAAAGGAAAAGGGCC
TTTCCGTCCTCAGCCGTCGCTTCATGTGACTCCACGGAGTACCGGGCGCCGTCCAGGCACCTCGATTAGT
TCTCGAGCTTTTGGAGTACGTCGTCTTTAGGTTGGGGGGAGGGGTTTTATGCGATGGAGTTTCCCCACAC
TGAGTGGGTGGAGACTGAAGTTAGGCCAGCTTGGCACTTGATGTAATTCTCCTTGGAATTTGCCCTTTTT
GAGTTTGGATCTTGGTTCATTCTCAAGCCTCAGACAGTGGTTCAAAGTTTTTTTCTTCCATTTCAGGTGT
CGTGACGTACGGCCACCATGACCGAGTACAAGCCCACGGTGCGCCTCGCCACCCGCGACGACGTCCCCAG
GGCCGTACGCACCCTCGCCGCCGCGTTCGCCGACTACCCCGCCACGCGCCACACCGTCGATCCGGACCGC
CACATCGAGCGGGTCACCGAGCTGCAAGAACTCTTCCTCACGCGCGTCGGGCTCGACATCGGCAAGGTGT
GGGTCGCGGACGACGGCGCCGCCGTGGCGGTCTGGACCACGCCGGAGAGCGTCGAAGCGGGGGCGGTGTT
CGCCGAGATCGGCCCGCGCATGGCCGAGTTGAGCGGTTCCCGGCTGGCCGCGCAGCAACAGATGGAAGGC
CTCCTGGCGCCGCACCGGCCCAAGGAGCCCGCGTGGTTCCTGGCCACCGTCGGAGTCTCGCCCGACCACC
AGGGCAAGGGTCTGGGCAGCGCCGTCGTGCTCCCCGGAGTGGAGGCGGCCGAGCGCGCCGGGGTGCCCGC
CTTCCTGGAGACCTCCGCGCCCCGCAACCTCCCCTTCTACGAGCGGCTCGGCTTCACCGTCACCGCCGAC
GTCGAGGTGCCCGAAGGACCGCGCACCTGGTGCATGACCCGCAAGCCCGGTGCCTGAACGCGTTAAGTCG
ACAATCAACCTCTGGATTACAAAATTTGTGAAAGATTGACTGGTATTCTTAACTATGTTGCTCCTTTTAC
GCTATGTGGATACGCTGCTTTAATGCCTTTGTATCATGCTATTGCTTCCCGTATGGCTTTCATTTTCTCC
TCCTTGTATAAATCCTGGTTGCTGTCTCTTTATGAGGAGTTGTGGCCCGTTGTCAGGCAACGTGGCGTGG
TGTGCACTGTGTTTGCTGACGCAACCCCCACTGGTTGGGGCATTGCCACCACCTGTCAGCTCCTTTCCGG
GACTTTCGCTTTCCCCCTCCCTATTGCCACGGCGGAACTCATCGCCGCCTGCCTTGCCCGCTGCTGGACA
GGGGCTCGGCTGTTGGGCACTGACAATTCCGTGGTGTTGTCGGGGAAATCATCGTCCTTTCCTTGGCTGC
TCGCCTGTGTTGCCACCTGGATTCTGCGCGGGACGTCCTTCTGCTACGTCCCTTCGGCCCTCAATCCAGC
GGACCTTCCTTCCCGCGGCCTGCTGCCGGCTCTGCGGCCTCTTCCGCGTCTTCGCCTTCGCCCTCAGACG
AGTCGGATCTCCCTTTGGGCCGCCTCCCCGCGTCGACTTTAAGACCAATGACTTACAAGGCAGCTGTAGA
TCTTAGCCACTTTTTAAAAGAAAAGGGGGGACTGGAAGGGCTAATTCACTCCCAACGAAGACAAGATCTG
CTTTTTGCTTGTACTGGGTCTCTCTGGTTAGACCAGATCTGAGCCTGGGAGCTCTCTGGCTAACTAGGGA
ACCCACTGCTTAAGCCTCAATAAAGCTTGCCTTGAGTGCTTCAAGTAGTGTGTGCCCGTCTGTTGTGTGA
CTCTGGTAACTAGAGATCCCTCAGACCCTTTTAGTCAGTGTGGAAAATCTCTAGCAGTACGTATAGTAGT
TCATGTCATCTTATTATTCAGTATTTATAACTTGCAAAGAAATGAATATCAGAGAGTGAGAGGAACTTGT
TTATTGCAGCTTATAATGGTTACAAATAAAGCAATAGCATCACAAATTTCACAAATAAAGCATTTTTTTC
ACTGCATTCTAGTTGTGGTTTGTCCAAACTCATCAATGTATCTTATCATGTCTGGCTCTAGCTATCCCGC
CCCTAACTCCGCCCATCCCGCCCCTAACTCCGCCCAGTTCCGCCCATTCTCCGCCCCATGGCTGACTAAT
TTTTTTTATTTATGCAGAGGCCGAGGCCGCCTCGGCCTCTGAGCTATTCCAGAAGTAGTGAGGAGGCTTT
TTTGGAGGCCTAGGGACGTACCCAATTCGCCCTATAGTGAGTCGTATTACGCGCGCTCACTGGCCGTCGT
TTTACAACGTCGTGACTGGGAAAACCCTGGCGTTACCCAACTTAATCGCCTTGCAGCACATCCCCCTTTC
GCCAGCTGGCGTAATAGCGAAGAGGCCCGCACCGATCGCCCTTCCCAACAGTTGCGCAGCCTGAATGGCG
AATGGG
[124 nt withheld, positions 3367-3490]
C
[91 nt withheld, positions 3492-3582]
A
[49 nt withheld, positions 3584-3632]
CCTTTGACGTTGGAGTCCACGTTCTTT
[37 nt withheld, positions 3660-3696]
ACCCTATCTCGGTCTATTCTTTTGATTTATAAGGGATTTTGCCGATTTCGGCCTATTGGTTAAAAAATGA
GCTGATTTAACAAAAATTTAACGCGAATTTTAACAAAATATTAACGCTTACAATTTAGGTGGCACTTTTC
GGGGAAATGTGCGCGGAACCCCTATTTGTTTATTTTTCTAAATACATTCAAATATGTATCCGCTCATGAG
ACAATAACCCTGATAAATGCTTCAATAATATTGAAAAAGGAAGAGTATGAGTATTCAACATTTCCGTGTC
GCCCTTATTCCCTTTTTTGCGGCATTTTGCCTTCCTGTTTTTGCTCACCCAGAAACGCTGGTGAAAGTAA
AAGATGCTGAAGATCAGTTGGGTGCACGAGTGGGTTACATCGAACTGGATCTCAACAGCGGTAAGATCCT
TGAGAGTTTTCGCCCCGAAGAACGTTTTCCAATGATGAGCACTTTTAAAGTTCTGCTATGTGGCGCGGTA
TTATCCCGTATTGACGCCGGGCAAGAGCAACTCGGTCGCCGCATACACTATTCTCAGAATGACTTGGTTG
AGTACTCACCAGTCACAGAAAAGCATCTTACGGATGGCATGACAGTAAGAGAATTATGCAGTGCTGCCAT
AACCATGAGTGATAACACTGCGGCCAACTTACTTCTGACAACGATCGGAGGACCGAAGGAGCTAACCGCT
TTTTTGCACAACATGGGGGATCATGTAACTCGCCTTGATCGTTGGGAACCGGAGCTGAATGAAGCCATAC
CAAACGACGAGCGTGACACCACGATGCCTGTAGCAATGGCAACAACGTTGCGCAAACTATTAACTGGCGA
ACTACTTACTCTAGCTTCCCGGCAACAATTAATAGACTGGATGGAGGCGGATAAAGTTGCAGGACCACTT
CTGCGCTCGGCCCTTCCGGCTGGCTGGTTTATTGCTGATAAATCTGGAGCCGGTGAGCGTGGGTCTCGCG
GTATCATTGCAGCACTGGGGCCAGATGGTAAGCCCTCCCGTATCGTAGTTATCTACACGACGGGGAGTCA
GGCAACTATGGATGAACGAAATAGACAGATCGCTGAGATAGGTGCCTCACTGATTAAGCATTGGTAACTG
TCAGACCAAGTTTACTCATATATACTTTAGATTGATTTAAAACTTCATTTTTAATTTAAAAGGATCTAGG
TGAAGATCCTTTTTGATAATCTCATGACCAAAATCCCTTAACGTGAGTTTTCGTTCCACTGAGCGTCAGA
CCCCGTAGAAAAGATCAAAGGATCTTCTTGAGATCCTTTTTTTCTGCGCGTAATCTGCTGCTTGCAAACA
AAAAAACCACCGCTACCAGCGGTGGTTTGTTTGCCGGATCAAGAGCTACCAACTCTTTTTCCGAAGGTAA
CTGGCTTCAGCAGAGCGCAGATACCAAATACTGTTCTTCTAGTGTAGCCGTAGTTAGGCCACCACTTCAA
GAACTCTGTAGCACCGCCTACATACCTCGCTCTGCTAATCCTGTTACCAGTGGCTGCTGCCAGTGGCGAT
AAGTCGTGTCTTACCGGGTTGGACTCAAGACGATAGTTACCGGATAAGGCGCAGCGGTCGGGCTGAACGG
GGGGTTCGTGCACACAGCCCAGCTTGGAGCGAACGACCTACACCGAACTGAGATACCTACAGCGTGAGCT
ATGAGAAAGCGCCACGCTTCCCGAAGGGAGAAAGGCGGACAGGTATCCGGTAAGCGGCAGGGTCGGAACA
GGAGAGCGCACGAGGGAGCTTCCAGGGGGAAACGCCTGGTATCTTTATAGTCCTGTCGGGTTTCGCCACC
TCTGACTTGAGCGTCGATTTTTGTGATGCTCGTCAGGGGGGCGGAGCCTATGGAAAAACGCCAGCAACGC
GGCCTTTTTACGGTTCCTGGCCTTTTGCTGGCCTTTTGCTCACATGTTCTTTCCTGCGTTATCCCCTGAT
TCTGTGGATAACCGTATTACCGCCTTTGAGTGAGCTGATACCGCTCGCCGCAGCCGAACGACCGAGCGCA
GCGAGTCAGTGAGCGAGGAAGCGGAAGAGCGCCCAATACGCAAACCGCCTCTCCCCGCGCGTTGGCCGAT
TCATTAATGCAGCTGGCACGACAGGTTTCCCGACTGGAAAGCGGGCAGTGAGCGCAACGCAATTAATGTG
AGTTAGCTCACTCATTAGGCACCCCAGGCTTTACACTTTATGCTTCCGGCTCGTATGTTGTGTGGAATTG
TGAGCGGATAACAATTTCACACAGGAAACAGCTATGACCATGATTACGCCAAGCGCGCAATTAACCCTCA
CTAAAGGGAACAAAAGCTGGAGCTGCAAGCTTAATGTAGTCTTATGCAATACTCTTGTAGTCTTGCAACA
TGGTAACGATGAGTTAGCAACATGCCTTACAAGGAGAGAAAAAGCACCGTGCATGCCGATTGGTGGAAGT
AAGGTGGTACGATCGTGCCTTATTAGGAAGGCAACAGACGGGTCTGACATGGATTGGACGAACCACTGAA
TTGCCGCATTGCAGAGATATTGTATTTAAGTGCCTAGCTCGATACATAAACGGGTCTCTCTGGTTAGACC
AGATCTGAGCCTGGGAGCTCTCTGGCTAACTAGGGAACCCACTGCTTAAGCCTCAATAAAGCTTGCCTTG
AGTGCTTCAAGTAGTGTGTGCCCGTCTGTTGTGTGACTCTGGTAACTAGAGATCCCTCAGACCCTTTTAG
TCAGTGTGGAAAATCTCTAGCAGTGGCGCCCGAACAGGGACTTGAAAGCGAAAGGGAAACCAGAGGAGCT
CTCTCGACGCAGGACTCGGCTTGCTGAAGCGCGCACGGCAAGAGGCGAGGGGCGGCGACTGGTGAGTACG
CCAAAAATTTTGACTAGCGGAGGCTAGAAGGAGAGAGATGGGTGCGAGAGCGTCAGTATTAAGCGGGGGA
GAATTAGATCGCGATGGGAAAAAATTCGGTTAAGGCCAGGGGGAAAGAAAAAATATAAATTAAAACATAT
AGTATGGGCAAGCAGGGAGCTAGAACGATTCGCAGTTAATCCTGGCCTGTTAGAAACATCAGAAGGCTGT
AGACAAATACTGGGACAGCTACAACCATCCCTTCAGACAGGATCAGAAGAACTTAGATCATTATATAATA
CAGTAGCAACCCTCTATTGTGTGCATCAAAGGATAGAGATAAAAGACACCAAGGAAGCTTTAGACAAGAT
AGAGGAAGAGCAAAACAAAAGTAAGACCACCGCACAGCAAGCGGCCGCTGATCTTCAGACCTGGAGGAGG
AGATATGAGGGACAATTGGAGAAGTGAATTATATAAATATAAAGTAGTAAAAATTGAACCATTAGGAGTA
GCACCCACCAAGGCAAAGAGAAGAGTGGTGCAGAGAGAAAAAAGAGCAGTGGGAATAGGAGCTTTGTTCC
TTGGGTTCTTGGGAGCAGCAGGAAGCACTATGGGCGCAGCGTCAATGACGCTGACGGTACAGGCCAGACA
ATTATTGTCTGGTATAGTGCAGCAGCAGAACAATTTGCTGAGGGCTATTGAGGCGCAACAGCATCTGTTG
CAACTCACAGTCTGGGGCATCAAGCAGCTCCAGGCAAGAATCCTGGCTGTGGAAAGATACCTAAAGGATC
AACAGCTCCTGGGGATTTGGGGTTGCTCTGGAAAACTCATTTGCACCACTGCTGTGCCTTGGAATGCTAG
TTGGAGTAATAAATCTCTGGAACAGATTTGGAATCACACGACCTGGATGGAGTGGGACAGAGAAATTAAC
AATTACACAAGCTTAATACACTCCTTAATTGAAGAATCGCAAAACCAGCAAGAAAAGAATGAACAAGAAT
TATTGGAATTAGATAAATGGGCAAGTTTGTGGAATTGGTTTAACATAACAAATTGGCTGTGGTATATAAA
ATTATTCATAATGATAGTAGGAGGCTTGGTAGGTTTAAGAATAGTTTTTGCTGTACTTTCTATAGTGAAT
AGAGTTAGGCAGGGATATTCACCATTATCGTTTCAGACCCACCTCCCAACCCCGAGGGGACCCAGAGAGG
GCCTATTTCCCATGATTCCTTCATATTTGCATATACGATACAAGGCTGTTAGAGAGATAATTAGAATTAA
TTTGACTGTAAACACAAAGATATTAGTACAAAATACGTGACGTAGAAAGTAATAATTTCTTGGGTAGTTT
GCAGTTTTAAAATTATGTTTTAAAATGGACTATCATATGCTTACCGTAACTTGAAAGTATTTCGATTTCT
TGGCTTTATATATCTTGTGGAAAGGACGAAACACCGACGCTACCTTCCAAAACACGGTTTTAGAGCTAGA
AATAGCAAGTTAAAATAAGGCTAGTCCGTTATCAACTTGAAAAAGTGGCACCGAGTCGGTGCTTTTTTAA
GCTTGGCGTAACTAGATCTTGAGACAAATGGCAGTATTCATCCACAATTTTAAAAGAAAAGGGGGGATTG
GGGGGTACAGTGCAGGGGAAAGAATAGTAGACATAATAGCAACAGACATACAAACTAAAGAATTACAAAA
ACAAATTACAAAAATTCAAAATTTTCGGGTTTATTACAGGGACAGCAGAGATCCACTTTGGCGCCGGCTC
GAGGGGG
