>Addgene plasmid #77036 | CSF1R gRNA (BRDN0001146959) | depositor partial sequence | sequence record 144496 | Target Sequence
ACGCTACCTTCCAAAACACG
