>Addgene plasmid #77036 | CSF1R gRNA (BRDN0001146959) | addgene partial sequence | sequence record 186991 | hU6-F
TGACGTAGAAAGTAATAATTTCTTGGGTAGTTTGCAGTTTTAAAATTATGTTTTAAAATGGACTATCATA
TGCTTACCGTAACTTGAAAGTATTTCGATTTCTTGGCTTTATATATCTTGTGGAAAGGACGAAACACCGA
CGCTACCTTCCAAAACACGGTTTTAGAGCTAGAAATAGCAAGTTAAAATAAGGCTAGTCCGTTATCAACT
TGAAAAAGTGGCACCGAGTCGGTGCTTTTTTAAGCTTGGCGTAACTAGATCTTGAGACAAATGGCAGTAT
TCATCCACAATTTTAAAAGAAAAGGGGGGATTGGGGGGTACAGTGCAGGGGAAAGAATAGTAGACATAAT
AGCAACAGACATACAAACTAAAGAATTACAAAAACAAATTACAAAAATTCAAAATTTTCGGGTTTATTAC
AGGGACAGCAGAGATCCACTTTGGCGCCGGCTCGAGGGGGCCCGGGTGCAAAGATGGATAAAGTTTTAAA
CAGAGAGGAATCTTTGCAGCTAATGGACCTTCTAGGTCTTGAAAGGAGTGGGAATTGGCTCCGGTGCCCG
TCAGTGGGCA
